Addgene plasmid #48280: pBAD His6 MBP TEV LIC transfer vector (8CT)
Purpose: (Empty Backbone)
Depositing lab: Scott Gradia. Depositing organization: University of California, Berkeley.
Backbone
  Vector backbone: pBAD
  Backbone size (bp): 6906
  Vector type: Bacterial Expression
  Tag / fusion protein: His6 (N terminal on backbone); MBP (N terminal on backbone)
Growth in bacteria
  Bacterial resistance: Ampicillin, 100 μg/mL
  Growth temperature: 37°C
  Growth strain: XL1 Blue
  Copy number: Low Copy
Gene/Insert
  Cloning method: Ligation Independent Cloning
  Sequencing primers: 5′ ARA F (5'cattctgtaacaaagcggga); 3′ ARA Rv (5'ctgttttatcagaccgcttc)
Terms and licenses: Academic/Nonprofit Terms; Industry Terms: Not Available to Industry
Depositor comments: This plasmid is an empty vector. Your gene can be inserted via LIC cloning. 8-series vectors are induced with L-arabinose for tighter control of expression. Glucose can be added to the medium to further inhibit leaky expression. The plasmid can be expressed in any E. coli line that lacks proteases. 8CT adds a TEV-cleavable His6-MBP tag to the N-terminus of your protein. To clone into this vector, add LIC v1 tags to the 5' end of your PCR primers. Forward - 5'TACTTCCAATCCAATGCA3' Reverse - 5'TTATCCACTTCCAATGTTATTA3' Linearize the plasmid with SspI and gel purify. When digesting the DNA with T4 polymerase, use dCTP for insert and dGTP for vector.This vector is a transfer vector that can be used in conjunction with the 8D destination vector to create a polycistronic construct. More information on this vector can be found through http://qb3.berkeley.edu/qb3/macrolab/
How to cite: pBAD His6 MBP TEV LIC transfer vector (8CT) was a gift from Scott Gradia (Addgene plasmid # 48280)
