[The description below was written by a language model from this plasmid's Addgene catalogue record and pLannotate feature annotations shown in this document.]
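Description:
pBAD His6 MBP TEV LIC transfer vector (8CT) is an empty 6,906 bp bacterial expression backbone of the pBAD type, designed for arabinose-inducible production of tagged recombinant proteins in E. coli. It replicates from a ColE1/pMB1-family origin accompanied by the rop gene and the pBR322 bom region, consistent with its catalogue listing as low copy, and is selected with ampicillin through a bla (AmpR) cassette under its own promoter. A fragment of the tetracycline efflux gene is also annotated, apparently a remnant of the pBR322-derived backbone rather than a usable marker. The two feature tables, one from the depositor sequence and one from repository sequencing, show the same set of elements in opposite orientations.

The expression cassette is driven by the araBAD promoter, with the divergently transcribed araC regulator supplied on the plasmid, so transcription is activated by L-arabinose. The depositor notes that this gives tighter control of expression and that glucose can further suppress leakiness. Downstream lie a phage T7 gene 10 ribosome binding site, a 6xHis tag, a signal-sequence-free (cytosolic) maltose binding protein, and a TEV protease recognition site, followed by the ligation-independent cloning site and an rrnB region with the T1 terminator. A gene inserted by LIC is therefore expressed with an N-terminal His6-MBP fusion, which provides affinity purification handles and is commonly used to aid solubility. The fusion can be removed with TEV protease. The plasmid is linearised with SspI for cloning. As a transfer vector, it is meant to be used with the companion 8D destination vector to assemble polycistronic constructs for co-expression.
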