Features (pLannotate 1.2.2; 15 found; start..end, strand, type, name):
    879..1467    +  rep_origin     ori: high-copy-number ColE1/pMB1/pBR322/pUC origin of replication
   1653..1793    -  misc_feature   bom: basis of mobility region from pBR322
   1895..2086    -  CDS            rop: Rop protein, which maintains plasmids at low copy number; rop
   2103..2483    +  CDS            YPB1_ECOLX: Protein predicted: Swiss-Prot protein existence level 4. From Escherichia coli.
   2725..3625    -  CDS            TcR (fragment): tetracycline efflux protein; tet; confers resistance to tetracycline
   3725..4600    -  CDS            araC: ARAC_ECOLI - Experimental evidence at protein level: Swiss-Prot protein existence level 1. Transcription factor that regulates the expression of several genes involved in the transport and metabolism of L-arabinose (PubMed:4362626, PubMed:328165, PubMed:6251457, PubMed:2962192, PubMed:6319708, PubMed:2231717, PubMed:1447222). Functions both as a positive and a negative regulator (PubMed:328165, PubMed:6251457). In the presence of arabinose, activates the expression of the araBAD, araE, araFGH and araJ promoters (PubMed:4362626, PubMed:328165, PubMed:6251457, PubMed:2962192, PubMed:6319708, Pub
   4627..4911    +  promoter       araBAD promoter: araBAD; promoter of the L-arabinose operon of E. coli; the araC regulatory gene is transcribed in the opposite direction (Guzman et al., 1995)
   4974..4996    +  RBS            RBS: efficient ribosome binding site from bacteriophage T7 gene 10 (Olins and Rangwala, 1989)
   5016..5033    +  CDS            6xHis: 6xHis affinity tag
   5043..6143    +  CDS            MBP: maltose binding protein from E. coli; malE (mutated); This version of the gene does not encode a signal sequence, so MBP will remain in the cytosol.
   6198..6214    +  CDS            TEV site (fragment): tobacco etch virus (TEV) protease recognition and cleavage site
   6359..6474    +  ncRNA          5S rRNA: Accession: RF00001 - 5S ribosomal RNA
   6478..6524    +  terminator     rrnB T1 terminator: transcription terminator T1 from the E. coli rrnB gene
   6650..6754    +  promoter       AmpR promoter: bla
   6755..709     +  CDS            AmpR (across the origin): β-lactamase; bla; confers resistance to ampicillin, carbenicillin, and related antibiotics
>Addgene plasmid #48280 | pBAD His6 MBP TEV LIC transfer vector (8CT) | depositor full sequence | sequence record 69762 | Full Sequence
CGGTAAGATCCTTGAGAGTTTTCGCCCCGAAGAACGTTTTCCAATGATGAGCACTTTTAAAGTTCTGCTA
TGTGGCGCGGTATTATCCCGTGTTGACGCCGGGCAAGAGCAACTCGGTCGCCGCATACACTATTCTCAGA
ATGACTTGGTTGAGTACTCACCAGTCACAGAAAAGCATCTTACGGATGGCATGACAGTAAGAGAATTATG
CAGTGCTGCCATAACCATGAGTGATAACACTGCGGCCAACTTACTTCTGACAACGATCGGAGGACCGAAG
GAGCTAACCGCTTTTTTGCACAACATGGGGGATCATGTAACTCGCCTTGATCGTTGGGAACCGGAGCTGA
ATGAAGCCATACCAAACGACGAGCGTGACACCACGATGCCTGCAGCAATGGCAACAACGTTGCGCAAACT
ATTAACTGGCGAACTACTTACTCTAGCTTCCCGGCAACAATTAATAGACTGGATGGAGGCGGATAAAGTT
GCAGGACCACTTCTGCGCTCGGCCCTTCCGGCTGGCTGGTTTATTGCTGATAAATCTGGAGCCGGTGAGC
GTGGGTCTCGCGGTATCATTGCAGCACTGGGGCCAGATGGTAAGCCCTCCCGTATCGTAGTTATCTACAC
GACGGGGAGTCAGGCAACTATGGATGAACGAAATAGACAGATCGCTGAGATAGGTGCCTCACTGATTAAG
CATTGGTAACCCGGGACCAAGTTTACTCATATATACTTTAGATTGATTTAAAACTTCATTTTTAATTTAA
AAGGATCTAGGTGAAGATCCTTTTTGATAATCTCATGACCAAAATCCCTTAACGTGAGTTTTCGTTCCAC
TGAGCGTCAGACCCCGTAGAAAAGATCAAAGGATCTTCTTGAGATCCTTTTTTTCTGCGCGTAATCTGCT
GCTTGCAAACAAAAAAACCACCGCTACCAGCGGTGGTTTGTTTGCCGGATCAAGAGCTACCAACTCTTTT
TCCGAAGGTAACTGGCTTCAGCAGAGCGCAGATACCAAATACTGTCCTTCTAGTGTAGCCGTAGTTAGGC
CACCACTTCAAGAACTCTGTAGCACCGCCTACATACCTCGCTCTGCTAATCCTGTTACCAGTGGCTGCTG
CCAGTGGCGATAAGTCGTGTCTTACCGGGTTGGACTCAAGACGATAGTTACCGGATAAGGCGCAGCGGTC
GGGCTGAACGGGGGGTTCGTGCACACAGCCCAGCTTGGAGCGAACGACCTACACCGAACTGAGATACCTA
CAGCGTGAGCTATGAGAAAGCGCCACGCTTCCCGAAGGGAGAAAGGCGGACAGGTATCCGGTAAGCGGCA
GGGTCGGAACAGGAGAGCGCACGAGGGAGCTTCCAGGGGGAAACGCCTGGTATCTTTATAGTCCTGTCGG
GTTTCGCCACCTCTGACTTGAGCGTCGATTTTTGTGATGCTCGTCAGGGGGGCGGAGCCTATGGAAAAAC
GCCAGCAACGCGGCCTTTTTACGGTTCCTGGCCTTTTGCTGGCCTTTTGCTCACATGTTCTTTCCTGCGT
TATCCCCTGATTCTGTGGATAACCGTATTACCGCCTTTGAGTGAGCTGATACCGCTCGCCGCAGCCGAAC
GACCGAGCGCAGCGAGTCAGTGAGCGAGGAAGCGGAAGAGCGCCTGATGCGGTATTTTCTCCTTACGCAT
CTGTGCGGTATTTCACACCGCATATGGTGCACTCTCAGTACAATCTGCTCTGATGCCGCATAGTTAAGCC
AGTATACACTCCGCTATCGCTACGTGACTGGGTCATGGCTGCGCCCCGACACCCGCCAACACCCGCTGAC
GCGCCCTGACGGGCTTGTCTGCTCCCGGCATCCGCTTACAGACAAGCTGTGACCGTCTCCGGGAGCTGCA
TGTGTCAGAGGTTTTCACCGTCATCACCGAAACGCGCGAGGCAGCTGCGGTAAAGCTCATCAGCGTGGTC
GTGAAGCGATTCACAGATGTCTGCCTGTTCATCCGCGTCCAGCTCGTTGAGTTTCTCCAGAAGCGTTAAT
GTCTGGCTTCTGATAAAGCGGGCCATGTTAAGGGCGGTTTTTTCCTGTTTGGTCACTGATGCCTCCGTGT
AAGGGGGATTTCTGTTCATGGGGGTAATGATACCGATGAAACGAGAGAGGATGCTCACGATACGGGTTAC
TGATGATGAACATGCCCGGTTACTGGAACGTTGTGAGGGTAAACAACTGGCGGTATGGATGCGGCGGGAC
CAGAGAAAAATCACTCAGGGTCAATGCCAGCGCTTCGTTAATACAGATGTAGGTGTTCCACAGGGTAGCC
AGCAGCATCCTGCGATGCAGATCCGGAACATAATGGTGCAGGGCGCTGACTTCCGCGTTTCCAGACTTTA
CGAAACACGGAAACCGAAGACCATTCATGTTGTTGCTCAGGTCGCAGACGTTTTGCAGCAGCAGTCGCTT
CACGTTCGCTCGCGTATCGGTGATTCATTCTGCTAACCAGTAAGGCAACCCCGCCAGCCTAGCCGGGTCC
TCAACGACAGGAGCACGATCATGCGCACCCGTGGCCAGGACCCAACGCTGCCCGAGATGCGCCGCGTGCG
GCTGCTGGAGATGGCGGACGCGATGGATATGTTCTGCCAAGGGTTGGTTTGCGCATTCACAGTTCTCCGC
AAGAATTGATTGGCTCCAATTCTTGGAGTGGTGAATCCGTTAGCGAGGTGCCGCCGGCTTCCATTCAGGT
CGAGGTGGCCCGGCTCCATGCACCGCGACGCAACGCGGGGAGGCAGACAAGGTATAGGGCGGCGCCTACA
ATCCATGCCAACCCGTTCCATGTGCTCGCCGAGGCGGCATAAATCGCCGTGACGATCAGCGGTCCAGTGA
TCGAAGTTAGGCTGGTAAGAGCCGCGAGCGATCCTTGAAGCTGTCCCTGATGGTCGTCATCTACCTGCCT
GGACAGCATGGCCTGCAACGCGGGCATCCCGATGCCGCCGGAAGCGAGAAGAATCATAATGGGGAAGGCC
ATCCAGCCTCGCGTCGCGAACGCCAGCAAGACGTAGCCCAGCGCGTCGGCCGCCATGCCGGCGATAATGG
CCTGCTTCTCGCCGAAACGTTTGGTGGCGGGACCAGTGACGAAGGCTTGAGCGAGGGCGTGCAAGATTCC
GAATACCGCAAGCGACAGGCCGATCATCGTCGCGCTCCAGCGAAAGCGGTCCTCGCCGAAAATGACCCAG
AGCGCTGCCGGCACCTGTCCTACGAGTTGCATGATAAAGAAGACAGTCATAAGTGCGGCGACGATAGTCA
TGCCCCGCGCCCACCGGAAGGAGCTGACTGGGTTGAAGGCTCTCAAGGGCATCGGTCGACGCTCTCCCTT
ATGCGACTCCTGCATTAGGAAGCAGCCCAGTAGTAGGTTGAGGCCGTTGAGCACCGCCGCCGCAAGGAAT
GGTGCATGCAAGGAGATGGCGCCCAACAGTCCCCCGGCCACGGGGCCTGCCACCATACCCACGCCGAAAC
AAGCGCTCATGAGCCCGAAGTGGCGAGCCCGATCTTCCCCATCGGTGATGTCGGCGATATAGGCGCCAGC
AACCGCACCTGTGGCGCCGGTGATGCCGGCCACGATGCGTCCGGCGTAGAGGATCGCGACCGCCATAATG
TGCCTGTCAAATGGACGAAGCAGGGATTCTGCAAACCCTATGCTACTCCCTCGAGCCGTCAATTGTCTGA
TTCGTTACCAATTATGACAACTTGACGGCTACATCATTCACTTTTTCTTCACAACCGGCACGGAACTCGC
TCGGGCTGGCCCCGGTGCATTTTTTAAATACCCGCGAGAAATAGAGTTGATCGTCAAAACCAACATTGCG
ACCGACGGTGGCGATAGGCATCCGGGTGGTGCTCAAAAGCAGCTTCGCCTGGCTGATACGTTGGTCCTCG
CGCCAGCTTAAGACGCTAATCCCTAACTGCTGGCGGAAAAGATGTGACAGACGCGACGGCGACAAGCAAA
CATGCTGTGCGACGCTGGCTATATCAAAATTGCTGTCTGCCAGGTGATCGCTGATGTACTGACAAGCCTC
GCGTACCCGATTATCCATCGGTGGATGGAGCGACTCGTTAATCGCTTCCATGCGCCGCAGTAACAATTGC
TCAAGCAGATTTATCGCCAGCAGCTCCGAATAGCGCCCTTCCCCTTGCCCGGCGTTAATGATTTGCCCAA
ACAGGTCGCTGAAATGCGGCTGGTGCGCTTCATCCGGGCGAAAGAACCCCGTATTGGCAAAGATTGACGG
CCAGTTAAGCCATTCATGCCAGTAGGCGCGCGGACGAAAGTAAACCCACTGGTGATACCATTCGCGAGCC
TCCGGATGACGACCGTAGTGATGAATCTCTCCTGGCGGGAACAGCAAAATATCACCCGGTCGGCAAACAA
ATTCTCGTCCCTGATTTTTCACCACCCCCTGACCGCGAATGGTGAGATTGAGAATATAACCTTTCATTCC
CAGCGGTCGGTCGATAAAAAAATCGAGATAACCGTTGGCCTCAATCGGCGTTAAACCCGCCACCAGATGG
GCATTAAACGAGTATCCCGGCAGCAGGGGATCATTTTGCGCTTCAGCCATACTTTTCATACTCCCGCCAT
TCAGAGAAGAAACCAATTGTCCATATTGCATCAGACATTGCCGTCACTGCGTCTTTTACTGGCTCTTCTC
GCTAACCAAACCGGTAACCCCGCTTATTAAAAGCATTCTGTAACAAAGCGGGACCAAAGCCATGACAAAA
ACGCGTAACAAAAGTGTCTATAATCACGGCAGAAAAGTCCACATTGATTATTTGCACGGCGTCACACTTT
GCTATGCCATAGCATTTTTATCCATAAGATTAGCGGATCTTACCTGACGCTTTTTATCGCAACTCTCTAC
TGTTTCTCCATACCCGTTTTTTTGGGCTATTAATTAAGCGGCCGCCCTGCAGGACTCGAGTTCTAGAAAT
AATTTTGTTTAACTTTAAGAAGGAGATATACATATGAAATCTTCTCACCATCACCATCACCATGGTTCTT
CTATGAAAATCGAAGAAGGTAAACTGGTAATCTGGATTAACGGCGATAAAGGCTATAACGGTCTCGCTGA
AGTCGGTAAGAAATTCGAGAAAGATACCGGAATTAAAGTCACCGTTGAGCATCCGGATAAACTGGAAGAG
AAATTCCCACAGGTTGCGGCAACTGGCGATGGCCCTGACATTATCTTCTGGGCACACGACCGCTTTGGTG
GCTACGCTCAATCTGGCCTGTTGGCTGAAATCACCCCGGACAAAGCGTTCCAGGACAAGCTGTATCCGTT
TACCTGGGATGCCGTACGTTACAACGGCAAGCTGATTGCTTACCCGATCGCTGTTGAAGCGTTATCGCTG
ATTTATAACAAAGATCTGCTGCCGAACCCGCCAAAAACCTGGGAAGAGATCCCGGCGCTGGATAAAGAAC
TGAAAGCGAAAGGTAAGAGCGCGCTGATGTTCAACCTGCAAGAACCGTACTTCACCTGGCCGCTGATTGC
TGCTGACGGGGGTTATGCGTTCAAGTATGAAAACGGCAAGTACGACATTAAAGACGTGGGCGTGGATAAC
GCTGGCGCGAAAGCGGGTCTGACCTTCCTGGTTGACCTGATTAAAAACAAACACATGAATGCAGACACCG
ATTACTCCATCGCAGAAGCTGCCTTTAATAAAGGCGAAACAGCGATGACCATCAACGGCCCGTGGGCATG
GTCCAACATCGACACCAGCAAAGTGAATTATGGTGTAACGGTACTGCCGACCTTCAAGGGTCAACCATCC
AAACCGTTCGTTGGCGTGCTGAGCGCAGGTATTAACGCCGCCAGTCCGAACAAAGAGCTGGCAAAAGAGT
TCCTCGAAAACTATCTGCTGACTGATGAAGGTCTGGAAGCGGTTAATAAAGACAAACCGCTGGGTGCCGT
AGCGCTGAAGTCTTACGAGGAAGAGTTGGCGAAAGATCCACGTATTGCCGCCACTATGGAAAACGCCCAG
AAAGGTGAAATCATGCCGAACATCCCGCAGATGTCCGCTTTCTGGTATGCCGTGCGTACTGCGGTGATCA
ACGCCGCCAGCGGTCGTCAGACTGTCGATGAAGCCCTGAAAGACGCGCAGACTAATTCGAGCTCGAACAA
CAACAACAATAACAATAACAACAACCTCGGGATCGAGGAAAACCTGTACTTCCAATCCAATATTGGAAGT
GGATAACGGATCCGCGATCGCGGCGCGCCACCTGGTGGCCGGCCTGGCTGTTTTGGCGGATGAGAGAAGA
TTTTCAGCCTGATACAGATTAAATCAGAACGCAGAAGCGGTCTGATAAAACAGAATTTGCCTGGCGGCAG
TAGCGCGGTGGTCCCACCTGACCCCATGCCGAACTCAGAAGTGAAACGCCGTAGCGCCGATGGTAGTGTG
GGGTCTCCCCATGCGAGAGTAGGGAACTGCCAGGCATCAAATAAAACGAAAGGCTCAGTCGAAAGACTGG
GCCTTTCGTTTTATCTGTTGTTTGTCGGTGAACTAATTCTTGAAGACGAAAGGGCCTCGTGATACGCCTA
TTTTTATAGGTTAATGTCATGATAATAATGGTTTCTTAGACGTCAGGTGGCACTTTTCGGGGAAATGTGC
GCGGAACCCCTATTTGTTTATTTTTCTAAATACATTCAAATATGTATCCGCTCATGAGACAATAACCCTG
ATAAATGCTTCAATAACATTGAAAAAGGAAGAGTATGAGTATTCAACATTTCCGTGTCGCCCTTATTCCC
TTTTTTGCGGCATTTTGCCTTCCTGTTTTTGCTCACCCAGAAACGCTGGTGAAAGTAAAAGATGCTGAAG
ATCAGTTGGGTGCACGAGTGGGTTACATCGAACTGGATCTCAACAG
