Features (pLannotate 1.2.2; 15 found; start..end, strand, type, name):
     21..67      -  terminator     rrnB T1 terminator: transcription terminator T1 from the E. coli rrnB gene
     69..184     -  ncRNA          5S rRNA: Accession: RF00001 - 5S ribosomal RNA
    331..347     -  CDS            TEV site (fragment): tobacco etch virus (TEV) protease recognition and cleavage site
    402..1502    -  CDS            MBP: maltose binding protein from E. coli; malE (mutated); This version of the gene does not encode a signal sequence, so MBP will remain in the cytosol.
   1512..1529    -  CDS            6xHis: 6xHis affinity tag
   1549..1571    -  RBS            RBS: efficient ribosome binding site from bacteriophage T7 gene 10 (Olins and Rangwala, 1989)
   1634..1918    -  promoter       araBAD promoter: araBAD; promoter of the L-arabinose operon of E. coli; the araC regulatory gene is transcribed in the opposite direction (Guzman et al., 1995)
   1945..2823    +  CDS            araC: L-arabinose regulatory protein; araC
   2920..3820    +  CDS            TcR (fragment): tetracycline efflux protein; tet; confers resistance to tetracycline
   4062..4442    -  CDS            YPB1_ECOLX: Protein predicted: Swiss-Prot protein existence level 4. From Escherichia coli.
   4459..4650    +  CDS            rop: Rop protein, which maintains plasmids at low copy number; rop
   4752..4892    +  misc_feature   bom: basis of mobility region from pBR322
   5078..5666    -  rep_origin     ori: high-copy-number ColE1/pMB1/pBR322/pUC origin of replication
   5836..6696    -  CDS            AmpR: β-lactamase; bla; confers resistance to ampicillin, carbenicillin, and related antibiotics
   6697..6801    -  promoter       AmpR promoter: bla
>Addgene plasmid #48280 | pBAD His6 MBP TEV LIC transfer vector (8CT) | addgene full sequence | sequence record 382470 | Addgene NGS Result
AGTTCACCGACAAACAACAGATAAAACGAAAGGCCCAGTCTTTCGACTGAGCCTTTCGTTTTATTTGATG
CCTGGCAGTTCCCTACTCTCGCATGGGGAGACCCCACACTACCATCGGCGCTACGGCGTTTCACTTCTGA
GTTCGGCATGGGGTCAGGTGGGACCACCGCGCTACTGCCGCCAGGCAAATTCTGTTTTATCAGACCGCTT
CTGCGTTCTGATTTAATCTGTATCAGGCTGAAAATCTTCTCTCATCCGCCAAAACAGCCAGGCCGGCCAC
CAGGTGGCGCGCCGCGATCGCGGATCCGTTATCCACTTCCAATATTGGATTGGAAGTACAGGTTTTCCTC
GATCCCGAGGTTGTTGTTATTGTTATTGTTGTTGTTGTTCGAGCTCGAATTAGTCTGCGCGTCTTTCAGG
GCTTCATCGACAGTCTGACGACCGCTGGCGGCGTTGATCACCGCAGTACGCACGGCATACCAGAAAGCGG
ACATCTGCGGGATGTTCGGCATGATTTCACCTTTCTGGGCGTTTTCCATAGTGGCGGCAATACGTGGATC
TTTCGCCAACTCTTCCTCGTAAGACTTCAGCGCTACGGCACCCAGCGGTTTGTCTTTATTAACCGCTTCC
AGACCTTCATCAGTCAGCAGATAGTTTTCGAGGAACTCTTTTGCCAGCTCTTTGTTCGGACTGGCGGCGT
TAATACCTGCGCTCAGCACGCCAACGAACGGTTTGGATGGTTGACCCTTGAAGGTCGGCAGTACCGTTAC
ACCATAATTCACTTTGCTGGTGTCGATGTTGGACCATGCCCACGGGCCGTTGATGGTCATCGCTGTTTCG
CCTTTATTAAAGGCAGCTTCTGCGATGGAGTAATCGGTGTCTGCATTCATGTGTTTGTTTTTAATCAGGT
CAACCAGGAAGGTCAGACCCGCTTTCGCGCCAGCGTTATCCACGCCCACGTCTTTAATGTCGTACTTGCC
GTTTTCATACTTGAACGCATAACCCCCGTCAGCAGCAATCAGCGGCCAGGTGAAGTACGGTTCTTGCAGG
TTGAACATCAGCGCGCTCTTACCTTTCGCTTTCAGTTCTTTATCCAGCGCCGGGATCTCTTCCCAGGTTT
TTGGCGGGTTCGGCAGCAGATCTTTGTTATAAATCAGCGATAACGCTTCAACAGCGATCGGGTAAGCAAT
CAGCTTGCCGTTGTAACGTACGGCATCCCAGGTAAACGGATACAGCTTGTCCTGGAACGCTTTGTCCGGG
GTGATTTCAGCCAACAGGCCAGATTGAGCGTAGCCACCAAAGCGGTCGTGTGCCCAGAAGATAATGTCAG
GGCCATCGCCAGTTGCCGCAACCTGTGGGAATTTCTCTTCCAGTTTATCCGGATGCTCAACGGTGACTTT
AATTCCGGTATCTTTCTCGAATTTCTTACCGACTTCAGCGAGACCGTTATAGCCTTTATCGCCGTTAATC
CAGATTACCAGTTTACCTTCTTCGATTTTCATAGAAGAACCATGGTGATGGTGATGGTGAGAAGATTTCA
TATGTATATCTCCTTCTTAAAGTTAAACAAAATTATTTCTAGAACTCGAGTCCTGCAGGGCGGCCGCTTA
ATTAATAGCCCAAAAAAACGGGTATGGAGAAACAGTAGAGAGTTGCGATAAAAAGCGTCAGGTAAGATCC
GCTAATCTTATGGATAAAAATGCTATGGCATAGCAAAGTGTGACGCCGTGCAAATAATCAATGTGGACTT
TTCTGCCGTGATTATAGACACTTTTGTTACGCGTTTTTGTCATGGCTTTGGTCCCGCTTTGTTACAGAAT
GCTTTTAATAAGCGGGGTTACCGGTTTGGTTAGCGAGAAGAGCCAGTAAAAGACGCAGTGACGGCAATGT
CTGATGCAATATGGACAATTGGTTTCTTCTCTGAATGGCGGGAGTATGAAAAGTATGGCTGAAGCGCAAA
ATGATCCCCTGCTGCCGGGATACTCGTTTAATGCCCATCTGGTGGCGGGTTTAACGCCGATTGAGGCCAA
CGGTTATCTCGATTTTTTTATCGACCGACCGCTGGGAATGAAAGGTTATATTCTCAATCTCACCATTCGC
GGTCAGGGGGTGGTGAAAAATCAGGGACGAGAATTTGTTTGCCGACCGGGTGATATTTTGCTGTTCCCGC
CAGGAGAGATTCATCACTACGGTCGTCATCCGGAGGCTCGCGAATGGTATCACCAGTGGGTTTACTTTCG
TCCGCGCGCCTACTGGCATGAATGGCTTAACTGGCCGTCAATCTTTGCCAATACGGGGTTCTTTCGCCCG
GATGAAGCGCACCAGCCGCATTTCAGCGACCTGTTTGGGCAAATCATTAACGCCGGGCAAGGGGAAGGGC
GCTATTCGGAGCTGCTGGCGATAAATCTGCTTGAGCAATTGTTGCTGCGGCGCATGGAAGCGATTAACGA
GTCGCTCCATCCACCGATGGATAATCGGGTACGCGAGGCTTGTCAGTACATCAGCGATCACCTGGCAGAC
AGCAATTTTGATATAGCCAGCGTCGCACAGCATGTTTGCTTGTCGCCGTCGCGTCTGTCACGTCTTTTCC
GCCAGCAGTTAGGGATTAGCGTCTTAAGCTGGCGCGAGGACCAACGTATCAGCCAGGCGAAGCTGCTTTT
GAGCACCACCCGGATGCCTATCGCCACCGTCGGTCGCAATGTTGGTTTTGACGATCAACTCTATTTCTCG
CGGGTATTTAAAAAATGCACCGGGGCCAGCCCGAGCGAGTTCCGTGCCGGTTGTGAAGAAAAAGTGAATG
ATGTAGCCGTCAAGTTGTCATAATTGGTAACGAATCAGACAATTGACGGCTCGAGGGAGTAGCATAGGGT
TTGCAGAATCCCTGCTTCGTCCATTTGACGGGCACATTATGGCGGTCGCGATCCTCTACGCCGGACGCAT
CGTGGCCGGCATCACCGGCGCCACAGGTGCGGTTGCTGGCGCCTATATCGCCGACATCACCGATGGGGAA
GATCGGGCTCGCCACTTCGGGCTCATGAGCGCTTGTTTCGGCGTGGGTATGGTGGCAGGCCCCGTGGCCG
GGGGACTGTTGGGCGCCATCTCCTTGCATGCACCATTCCTTGCGGCGGCGGTGCTCAACGGCCTCAACCT
ACTACTGGGCTGCTTCCTAATGCAGGAGTCGCATAAGGGAGAGCGTCGACCGATGCCCTTGAGAGCCTTC
AACCCAGTCAGCTCCTTCCGGTGGGCGCGGGGCATGACTATCGTCGCCGCACTTATGACTGTCTTCTTTA
TCATGCAACTCGTAGGACAGGTGCCGGCAGCGCTCTGGGTCATTTTCGGCGAGGACCGCTTTCGCTGGAG
CGCGACGATGATCGGCCTGTCGCTTGCGGTATTCGGAATCTTGCACGCCCTCGCTCAAGCCTTCGTCACT
GGTCCCGCCACCAAACGTTTCGGCGAGAAGCAGGCCATTATCGCCGGCATGGCGGCCGACGCGCTGGGCT
ACGTCTTGCTGGCGTTCGCGACGCGAGGCTGGATGGCCTTCCCCATTATGATTCTTCTCGCTTCCGGCGG
CATCGGGATGCCCGCGTTGCAGGCCATGCTGTCCAGGCAGGTAGATGACGACCATCAGGGACAGCTTCAA
GGATCGCTCGCGGCTCTTACCAGCCTAACTTCGATCATTGGACCGCTGATCGTCACGGCGATTTATGCCG
CCTCGGCGAGCACATGGAACGGGTTGGCATGGATTGTAGGCGCCGCCCTATACCTTGTCTGCCTCCCCGC
GTTGCGTCGCGGTGCATGGAGCCGGGCCACCTCGACCTGAATGGAAGCCGGCGGCACCTCGCTAACGGAT
TCACCACTCCAAGAATTGGAGCCAATCAATTCTTGCGGAGAACTGTGAATGCGCAAACCAACCCTTGGCA
GAACATATCCATCGCGTCCGCCATCTCCAGCAGCCGCACGCGGCGCATCTCGGGCAGCGTTGGGTCCTGG
CCACGGGTGCGCATGATCGTGCTCCTGTCGTTGAGGACCCGGCTAGGCTGGCGGGGTTGCCTTACTGGTT
AGCAGAATGAATCACCGATACGCGAGCGAACGTGAAGCGACTGCTGCTGCAAAACGTCTGCGACCTGAGC
AACAACATGAATGGTCTTCGGTTTCCGTGTTTCGTAAAGTCTGGAAACGCGGAAGTCAGCGCCCTGCACC
ATTATGTTCCGGATCTGCATCGCAGGATGCTGCTGGCTACCCTGTGGAACACCTACATCTGTATTAACGA
AGCGCTGGCATTGACCCTGAGTGATTTTTCTCTGGTCCCGCCGCATCCATACCGCCAGTTGTTTACCCTC
ACAACGTTCCAGTAACCGGGCATGTTCATCATCAGTAACCCGTATCGTGAGCATCCTCTCTCGTTTCATC
GGTATCATTACCCCCATGAACAGAAATCCCCCTTACACGGAGGCATCAGTGACCAAACAGGAAAAAACCG
CCCTTAACATGGCCCGCTTTATCAGAAGCCAGACATTAACGCTTCTGGAGAAACTCAACGAGCTGGACGC
GGATGAACAGGCAGACATCTGTGAATCGCTTCACGACCACGCTGATGAGCTTTACCGCAGCTGCCTCGCG
CGTTTCGGTGATGACGGTGAAAACCTCTGACACATGCAGCTCCCGGAGACGGTCACAGCTTGTCTGTAAG
CGGATGCCGGGAGCAGACAAGCCCGTCAGGGCGCGTCAGCGGGTGTTGGCGGGTGTCGGGGCGCAGCCAT
GACCCAGTCACGTAGCGATAGCGGAGTGTATACTGGCTTAACTATGCGGCATCAGAGCAGATTGTACTGA
GAGTGCACCATATGCGGTGTGAAATACCGCACAGATGCGTAAGGAGAAAATACCGCATCAGGCGCTCTTC
CGCTTCCTCGCTCACTGACTCGCTGCGCTCGGTCGTTCGGCTGCGGCGAGCGGTATCAGCTCACTCAAAG
GCGGTAATACGGTTATCCACAGAATCAGGGGATAACGCAGGAAAGAACATGTGAGCAAAAGGCCAGCAAA
AGGCCAGGAACCGTAAAAAGGCCGCGTTGCTGGCGTTTTTCCATAGGCTCCGCCCCCCTGACGAGCATCA
CAAAAATCGACGCTCAAGTCAGAGGTGGCGAAACCCGACAGGACTATAAAGATACCAGGCGTTTCCCCCT
GGAAGCTCCCTCGTGCGCTCTCCTGTTCCGACCCTGCCGCTTACCGGATACCTGTCCGCCTTTCTCCCTT
CGGGAAGCGTGGCGCTTTCTCATAGCTCACGCTGTAGGTATCTCAGTTCGGTGTAGGTCGTTCGCTCCAA
GCTGGGCTGTGTGCACGAACCCCCCGTTCAGCCCGACCGCTGCGCCTTATCCGGTAACTATCGTCTTGAG
TCCAACCCGGTAAGACACGACTTATCGCCACTGGCAGCAGCCACTGGTAACAGGATTAGCAGAGCGAGGT
ATGTAGGCGGTGCTACAGAGTTCTTGAAGTGGTGGCCTAACTACGGCTACACTAGAAGGACAGTATTTGG
TATCTGCGCTCTGCTGAAGCCAGTTACCTTCGGAAAAAGAGTTGGTAGCTCTTGATCCGGCAAACAAACC
ACCGCTGGTAGCGGTGGTTTTTTTGTTTGCAAGCAGCAGATTACGCGCAGAAAAAAAGGATCTCAAGAAG
ATCCTTTGATCTTTTCTACGGGGTCTGACGCTCAGTGGAACGAAAACTCACGTTAAGGGATTTTGGTCAT
GAGATTATCAAAAAGGATCTTCACCTAGATCCTTTTAAATTAAAAATGAAGTTTTAAATCAATCTAAAGT
ATATATGAGTAAACTTGGTCCCGGGTTACCAATGCTTAATCAGTGAGGCACCTATCTCAGCGATCTGTCT
ATTTCGTTCATCCATAGTTGCCTGACTCCCCGTCGTGTAGATAACTACGATACGGGAGGGCTTACCATCT
GGCCCCAGTGCTGCAATGATACCGCGAGACCCACGCTCACCGGCTCCAGATTTATCAGCAATAAACCAGC
CAGCCGGAAGGGCCGAGCGCAGAAGTGGTCCTGCAACTTTATCCGCCTCCATCCAGTCTATTAATTGTTG
CCGGGAAGCTAGAGTAAGTAGTTCGCCAGTTAATAGTTTGCGCAACGTTGTTGCCATTGCTGCAGGCATC
GTGGTGTCACGCTCGTCGTTTGGTATGGCTTCATTCAGCTCCGGTTCCCAACGATCAAGGCGAGTTACAT
GATCCCCCATGTTGTGCAAAAAAGCGGTTAGCTCCTTCGGTCCTCCGATCGTTGTCAGAAGTAAGTTGGC
CGCAGTGTTATCACTCATGGTTATGGCAGCACTGCATAATTCTCTTACTGTCATGCCATCCGTAAGATGC
TTTTCTGTGACTGGTGAGTACTCAACCAAGTCATTCTGAGAATAGTGTATGCGGCGACCGAGTTGCTCTT
GCCCGGCGTCAACACGGGATAATACCGCGCCACATAGCAGAACTTTAAAAGTGCTCATCATTGGAAAACG
TTCTTCGGGGCGAAAACTCTCAAGGATCTTACCGCTGTTGAGATCCAGTTCGATGTAACCCACTCGTGCA
CCCAACTGATCTTCAGCATCTTTTACTTTCACCAGCGTTTCTGGGTGAGCAAAAACAGGAAGGCAAAATG
CCGCAAAAAAGGGAATAAGGGCGACACGGAAATGTTGAATACTCATACTCTTCCTTTTTCAATGTTATTG
AAGCATTTATCAGGGTTATTGTCTCATGAGCGGATACATATTTGAATGTATTTAGAAAAATAAACAAATA
GGGGTTCCGCGCACATTTCCCCGAAAAGTGCCACCTGACGTCTAAGAAACCATTATTATCATGACATTAA
CCTATAAAAATAGGCGTATCACGAGGCCCTTTCGTCTTCAAGAATT
