>Addgene plasmid #48280 | pBAD His6 MBP TEV LIC transfer vector (8CT) | addgene partial sequence | sequence record 71576 | pBAD_fwd
TTACCTGACGCTTTTTATCGCAACTCTCTACTGTTTCTCCATACCCGTTTTTTTGGGCTATTAATTAAGC
GGCCGCCCTGCAGGACTCGAGTTCTAGAAATAATTTTGTTTAACTTTAAGAAGGAGATATACATATGAAA
TCTTCTCACCATCACCATCACCATGGTTCTTCTATGAAAATCGAAGAAGGTAAACTGGTAATCTGGATTA
ACGGCGATAAAGGCTATAACGGTCTCGCTGAAGTCGGTAAGAAATTCGAGAAAGATACCGGAATTAAAGT
CACCGTTGAGCATCCGGATAAACTGGAAGAGAAATTCCCACAGGTTGCGGCAACTGGCGATGGCCCTGAC
ATTATCTTCTGGGCACACGACCGCTTTGGTGGCTACGCTCAATCTGGCCTGTTGGCTGAAATCACCCCGG
ACAAAGCGTTCCAGGACAAGCTGTATCCGTTTACCTGGGATGCCGTACGTTACAACGGCAAGCTGATTGC
TTACCCGATCGCTGTTGAAGCGTTATCGCTGATTTATAACAAAGATCTGCTGCCGAACCCGCCAAAAACC
TGGGAAGAGATCCCGGCGCTGGATAAAGAACTGAAAGCGAAAGGTAAGAGCGCGCTGATGTTCAACCTGC
AAGAACCGTACTTCACCTGGCCGCTGATTGCTGCTGACGGGGGTTATGCGTTCAAGTATGAAAACGGCAA
GTACGACATTAAAGACGTGGGCGTGGATAACGCTGGCGCGAAAGCGGGTCTGACCTTCCTGGTTGACCTG
ATTAAAAACAAACACATGAATGCAGACACCGATTACTCCATCGCAGAAGCTGCCTTTAATAAAGGCGAAA
CAGCGATGACCATCAACGGCCCGTGGGCATGGTCCAACATCGACACCAGCAAAGTGAATTATGGTGTAAC
GGTACTGCCGACCTTCAAGGGTCAACCATCCAAACCGTTCGTTGGCGTGCTGAGCGCAGGTATTAACGCC
GCCAGTCCGAACAAAGAGCTGGCAAAAGAGTTCCTCGAAAACTATCTGCTGACTGATGAAGGTCTGGAAG
CGGTTAATAAAGACAAACCGCTGGGTGCCGTA
