>Addgene plasmid #48280 | pBAD His6 MBP TEV LIC transfer vector (8CT) | addgene partial sequence | sequence record 71584 | pTrcHis_rev
AATCTTCTCTCATCCGCCAAAACAGCCAGGCCGGCCACCAGGTGGCGCGCCGCGATCGCGGATCCGTTAT
CCACTTCCAATATTGGATTGGAAGTACAGGTTTTCCTCGATCCCGAGGTTGTTGTTATTGTTATTGTTGT
TGTTGTTCGAGCTCGAATTAGTCTGCGCGTCTTTCAGGGCTTCATCGACAGTCTGACGACCGCTGGCGGC
GTTGATCACCGCAGTACGCACGGCATACCAGAAAGCGGACATCTGCGGGATGTTCGGCATGATTTCACCT
TTCTGGGCGTTTTCCATAGTGGCGGCAATACGTGGATCTTTCGCCAACTCTTCCTCGTAAGACTTCAGCG
CTACGGCACCCAGCGGTTTGTCTTTATTAACCGCTTCCAGACCTTCATCAGTCAGCAGATAGTTTTCGAG
GAACTCTTTTGCCAGCTCTTTGTTCGGACTGGCGGCGTTAATACCTGCGCTCAGCACGCCAACGAACGGT
TTGGATGGTTGACCCTTGAAGGTCGGCAGTACCGTTACACCATAATTCACTTTGCTGGTGTCGATGTTGG
ACCATGCCCACGGGCCGTTGATGGTCATCGCTGTTTCGCCTTTATTAAAGGCAGCTTCTGCGATGGAGTA
ATCGGTGTCTGCATTCATGTGTTTGTTTTTAATCAGGTCAACCAGGAAGGTCAGACCCGCTTTCGCGCCA
GCGTTATCCACGCCCACGTCTTTAATGTCGTACTTGCCGTTTTCATACTTGAACGCATAACCCCCGTCAG
CAGCAATCAGCGGCCAGGTGAAGTACGGTTCTTGCAGGTTGAACATCAGCGCGCTCTTACCTTTCGCTTT
CAGTTCTTTATCCAGCGCCGGGATCTCTTCCCAGGTTTTTGGCGGGTTCGGCAGCAGATCTTTGTTATAA
ATCAGCGATAACGCTTCAACAGCGATCGGGTAAGCAATCAGCTTGCCGTTGTAACGTACGGCATCCCAGG
TAAACGGATACAGCTTGTCCTGGAACGCTTTGTCCGGGGTG
